Addgene plasmid #178580: AAV-hGFAP-GFP
Purpose: Expression of GFP under the human GFAP promoter
Depositing lab: Chun-Li Zhang. Depositing organization: University of Texas Southwestern Medical Center. Publication: Revisiting astrocyte to neuron conversion with lineage tracing in vivo. Wang LL, Serrano C, Zhong X, Ma S, Zou Y, Zhang CL. Cell. 2021 Oct 14;184(21):5465-5481.e16. doi: 10.1016/j.cell.2021.09.005. Epub 2021 Sep 27. PubMed 34582787.
Backbone
  Vector backbone: pAAV
  Backbone size w/o insert (bp): 4700
  Vector type: Mammalian Expression, AAV
Growth in bacteria
  Bacterial resistance: Ampicillin, 100 μg/mL
  Growth temperature: 30°C
  Growth strain: NEB Stable
  Copy number: High Copy
Gene/Insert
  Gene/Insert name: GFP
  Species: Other
  Insert size (bp): 750
  Cloning method: Restriction Enzyme; 5′ cloning site Unknown (unknown if destroyed); 3′ cloning site Unknown (unknown if destroyed)
Terms and licenses: Academic/Nonprofit Terms; Industry Terms: Not Available to Industry
How to cite: AAV-hGFAP-GFP was a gift from Chun-Li Zhang (Addgene plasmid # 178580 ; http://n2t.net/addgene:178580 ; RRID:Addgene_178580)
