[The description below was written by a language model from this plasmid's Addgene catalogue record and pLannotate feature annotations shown in this document.]
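Description:
AAV-hGFAP-GFP is an adeno-associated virus transfer plasmid built on a pAAV backbone and intended for expression of green fluorescent protein in mammalian cells under the human GFAP promoter, which is commonly used to direct expression to astrocytes. In bacteria it is maintained as a high-copy plasmid through a ColE1/pUC-type origin and selected with ampicillin via the β-lactamase gene and its native promoter. An f1 phage origin is also present, along with small leftover fragments of pBR322 bom and rop sequences that are backbone remnants rather than functional parts.

The payload lies between AAV2 inverted terminal repeats, the cis elements needed for replication and packaging of the cassette into AAV particles when rep, cap and helper functions are supplied in trans. The 3′ ITR is annotated in full, whereas the 5′ ITR is detected only as two short fragments in the sequenced record. This may reflect the difficulty of sequencing these repeats or a partial deletion; the record does not resolve which. The coding sequence is EGFP, the mammalian codon-optimized enhanced variant, followed by a short polylinker remnant, a WPRE that boosts transcript stability and expression, and the human growth hormone polyadenylation signal. The hGFAP promoter named in the catalogue entry is not annotated in the feature table. It presumably occupies the unannotated stretch between the 5′ ITR fragments and the start of EGFP, a gap of under about 750 bp, which would suggest a compact version of the promoter.

The associated work concerns in vivo lineage tracing of astrocyte-to-neuron conversion, so a GFP-only vector like this would plausibly serve as a reporter or control virus for labelling GFAP-expressing cells, although the record does not state that role.
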