Features (pLannotate 1.2.2; 14 found; start..end, strand, type, name):
     12..39      +  repeat_region  AAV2 ITR (fragment): inverted terminal repeat of adeno-associated virus serotype 2 inverted
     68..95      +  repeat_region  AAV2 ITR (fragment): inverted terminal repeat of adeno-associated virus serotype 2 inverted
    843..1562    +  CDS            EGFP: the original enhanced GFP (Yang et al., 1996) mammalian codon-optimized
   1563..1587    +  misc_feature   MCS (fragment): pBluescript multiple cloning site
   1587..2175    +  misc_feature   WPRE: woodchuck hepatitis virus posttranscriptional regulatory element
   2207..2683    +  polyA_signal   hGH poly(A) signal: human growth hormone polyadenylation signal
   2723..2863    +  repeat_region  AAV2 ITR: inverted terminal repeat of adeno-associated virus serotype 2 inverted
   2868..2919    -  misc_feature   bom (fragment): basis of mobility region from pBR322
   2938..3393    +  rep_origin     f1 ori (sequence partly withheld): f1 bacteriophage origin of replication; arrow indicates direction of (+) strand synthesis
   3394..3443    -  misc_feature   bom (fragment): basis of mobility region from pBR322
   3545..3580    -  CDS            rop (fragment): Rop protein, which maintains plasmids at low copy number; rop
   3675..3779    +  promoter       AmpR promoter: bla
   3780..4640    +  CDS            AmpR: β-lactamase; bla; confers resistance to ampicillin, carbenicillin, and related antibiotics
   4811..5399    +  rep_origin     ori: high-copy-number ColE1/pMB1/pBR322/pUC origin of replication
>Addgene plasmid #178580 | AAV-hGFAP-GFP | addgene full sequence | sequence record 353944 | Addgene NGS Result
CCTGCAGGCAGCTGCGCGCTCGCTCGCTCACTGAGGCCGCCCGGGCGTCGGGCGACCTTTGGTCGCCCGG
CCTCAGTGAGCGAGCGAGCGCGCAGAGAGGGAGTGGCCAACTCCATCACTAGGGGTTCCTGCGGCCGCAC
GCGAATTCAACATATCCTGGTGTGGAGTAGGGGACGCTGCTCTGACAGAGGCTCGGGGGCCTGAGCTGGC
TCTGTGAGCTGGGGAGGAGGCAGACAGCCAGGCCTTGTCTGCAAGCAGACCTGGCAGCATTGGGCTGGCC
GCCCCCCAGGGCCTCCTCTTCATGCCCAGTGAATGACTCACCTTGGCACAGACACAATGTTCGGGGTGGG
CACAGTGCCTGCTTCCCGCCGCACCCCAGCCCCCCTCAAATGCCTTCCGAGAAGCCCATTGAGCAGGGGG
CTTGCATTGCACCCCAGCCTGACAGCCTGGCATCTTGGGATAAAAGCAGCACAGCCCCCTAGGGGCTGCC
CTTGCTGTGTGGCGCCACCGGCGGTGGAGAACAAGGCTCTATTCAGCCTGTGCCCAGGAAAGGGGATCAG
GGGATGCCCAGGCATGGACAGTGGGTGGCAGGGGGGGAGAGGAGGGCTGTCTGCTTCCCAGAAGTCCAAG
GACACAAATGGGTGAGGGGAGAGCTCTCCCCATAGCTGGGCTGCGGCCCAACCCCACCCCCTCAGGCTAT
GCCAGGGGGTGTTGCCAGGGGCACCCGGGCATCGCCAGTCTAGCCCACTCCTTCATAAAGCCCTCGCATC
CCAGGAGCGAGCAGAGCCAGAGCAGGTTGGAGAGGAGACGCATCACCTCCGCTGCTCGCACCGGTCGCCA
CCATGGTGAGCAAGGGCGAGGAGCTGTTCACCGGGGTGGTGCCCATCCTGGTCGAGCTGGACGGCGACGT
AAACGGCCACAAGTTCAGCGTGTCCGGCGAGGGCGAGGGCGATGCCACCTACGGCAAGCTGACCCTGAAG
TTCATCTGCACCACCGGCAAGCTGCCCGTGCCCTGGCCCACCCTCGTGACCACCCTGACCTACGGCGTGC
AGTGCTTCAGCCGCTACCCCGACCACATGAAGCAGCACGACTTCTTCAAGTCCGCCATGCCCGAAGGCTA
CGTCCAGGAGCGCACCATCTTCTTCAAGGACGACGGCAACTACAAGACCCGCGCCGAGGTGAAGTTCGAG
GGCGACACCCTGGTGAACCGCATCGAGCTGAAGGGCATCGACTTCAAGGAGGACGGCAACATCCTGGGGC
ACAAGCTGGAGTACAACTACAACAGCCACAACGTCTATATCATGGCCGACAAGCAGAAGAACGGCATCAA
GGTGAACTTCAAGATCCGCCACAACATCGAGGACGGCAGCGTGCAGCTCGCCGACCACTACCAGCAGAAC
ACCCCCATCGGCGACGGCCCCGTGCTGCTGCCCGACAACCACTACCTGAGCACCCAGTCCGCCCTGAGCA
AAGACCCCAACGAGAAGCGCGATCACATGGTCCTGCTGGAGTTCGTGACCGCCGCCGGGATCACTCTCGG
CATGGACGAGCTGTACAAGTAAGAATTCGATATCAAGCTTATCGATAATCAACCTCTGGATTACAAAATT
TGTGAAAGATTGACTGGTATTCTTAACTATGTTGCTCCTTTTACGCTATGTGGATACGCTGCTTTAATGC
CTTTGTATCATGCTATTGCTTCCCGTATGGCTTTCATTTTCTCCTCCTTGTATAAATCCTGGTTGCTGTC
TCTTTATGAGGAGTTGTGGCCCGTTGTCAGGCAACGTGGCGTGGTGTGCACTGTGTTTGCTGACGCAACC
CCCACTGGTTGGGGCATTGCCACCACCTGTCAGCTCCTTTCCGGAACTTTCGCTTTCCCCCTCCCTATTG
CCACGGCGGAACTCATCGCCGCCTGCCTTGCCCGCTGCTGGACAGGGGCTCGGCTGTTGGGCACTGACAA
TTCCGTGGTGTTGTCGGGGAAATCATCGTCCTTTCCTTGGCTGCTCGCCTATGTTGCCACCTGGATTCTG
CGCGGGACGTCCTTCTGCTACGTCCCTTCGGCCCTCAATCCAGCGGACCTTCCTTCCCGCGGCCTGCTGC
CGGCTCTGCGGCCTCTTCCGCGTCTTCGCCTTCGCCCTCAGACGAGTCGGATCTCCCTTTGGGCCGCCTC
CCCGCATCGATACCGAGCGCTGCTCGAGAGATCTACGGGTGGCATCCCTGTGACCCCTCCCCAGTGCCTC
TCCTGGCCCTGGAAGTTGCCACTCCAGTGCCCACCAGCCTTGTCCTAATAAAATTAAGTTGCATCATTTT
GTCTGACTAGGTGTCCTTCTATAATATTATGGGGTGGAGGGGGGTGGTATGGAGCAAGGGGCAAGTTGGG
AAGACAACCTGTAGGGCCTGCGGGGTCTATTGGGAACCAAGCTGGAGTGCAGTGGCACAATCTTGGCTCA
CTGCAATCTCCGCCTCCTGGGTTCAAGCGATTCTCCTGCCTCAGCCTCCCGAGTTGTTGGGATTCCAGGC
ATGCATGACCAGGCTCAGCTAATTTTTGTTTTTTTGGTAGAGACGGGGTTTCACCATATTGGCCAGGCTG
GTCTCCAACTCCTAATCTCAGGTGATCTACCCACCTTGGCCTCCCAAATTGCTGGGATTACAGGCGTGAA
CCACTGCTCCCTTCCCTGTCCTTCTGATTTTGTAGGTAACCACGTGCGGACCGAGCGGCCGCAGGAACCC
CTAGTGATGGAGTTGGCCACTCCCTCTCTGCGCGCTCGCTCGCTCACTGAGGCCGGGCGACCAAAGGTCG
CCCGACGCCCGGGCTTTGCCCGGGCGGCCTCAGTGAGCGAGCGAGCGCGCAGCTGCCTGCAGGGGCGCCT
GATGCGGTATTTTCTCCTTACGCATCTGTGCGGTATTTCACACCGCATA
[95 nt withheld, positions 2920-3014]
T
[46 nt withheld, positions 3016-3061]
C
[141 nt withheld, positions 3063-3203]
CCTTTGACGTTGGAGTCCACGTTCTTT
[37 nt withheld, positions 3231-3267]
ACTCTATCTCGGGCTATTCTTTTGATTTATAAGGGATTTTGCCGATTTCGGTCTATTGGTTAAAAAATGA
GCTGATTTAACAAAAATTTAACGCGAATTTTAACAAAATATTAACGTTTACAATTTTATGGTGCACTCTC
AGTACAATCTGCTCTGATGCCGCATAGTTAAGCCAGCCCCGACACCCGCCAACACCCGCTGACGCGCCCT
GACGGGCTTGTCTGCTCCCGGCATCCGCTTACAGACAAGCTGTGACCGTCTCCGGGAGCTGCATGTGTCA
GAGGTTTTCACCGTCATCACCGAAACGCGCGAGACGAAAGGGCCTCGTGATACGCCTATTTTTATAGGTT
AATGTCATGATAATAATGGTTTCTTAGACGTCAGGTGGCACTTTTCGGGGAAATGTGCGCGGAACCCCTA
TTTGTTTATTTTTCTAAATACATTCAAATATGTATCCGCTCATGAGACAATAACCCTGATAAATGCTTCA
ATAATATTGAAAAAGGAAGAGTATGAGTATTCAACATTTCCGTGTCGCCCTTATTCCCTTTTTTGCGGCA
TTTTGCCTTCCTGTTTTTGCTCACCCAGAAACGCTGGTGAAAGTAAAAGATGCTGAAGATCAGTTGGGTG
CACGAGTGGGTTACATCGAACTGGATCTCAACAGCGGTAAGATCCTTGAGAGTTTTCGCCCCGAAGAACG
TTTTCCAATGATGAGCACTTTTAAAGTTCTGCTATGTGGCGCGGTATTATCCCGTATTGACGCCGGGCAA
GAGCAACTCGGTCGCCGCATACACTATTCTCAGAATGACTTGGTTGAGTACTCACCAGTCACAGAAAAGC
ATCTTACGGATGGCATGACAGTAAGAGAATTATGCAGTGCTGCCATAACCATGAGTGATAACACTGCGGC
CAACTTACTTCTGACAACGATCGGAGGACCGAAGGAGCTAACCGCTTTTTTGCACAACATGGGGGATCAT
GTAACTCGCCTTGATCGTTGGGAACCGGAGCTGAATGAAGCCATACCAAACGACGAGCGTGACACCACGA
TGCCTGTAGCAATGGCAACAACGTTGCGCAAACTATTAACTGGCGAACTACTTACTCTAGCTTCCCGGCA
ACAATTAATAGACTGGATGGAGGCGGATAAAGTTGCAGGACCACTTCTGCGCTCGGCCCTTCCGGCTGGC
TGGTTTATTGCTGATAAATCTGGAGCCGGTGAGCGTGGGTCTCGCGGTATCATTGCAGCACTGGGGCCAG
ATGGTAAGCCCTCCCGTATCGTAGTTATCTACACGACGGGGAGTCAGGCAACTATGGATGAACGAAATAG
ACAGATCGCTGAGATAGGTGCCTCACTGATTAAGCATTGGTAACTGTCAGACCAAGTTTACTCATATATA
CTTTAGATTGATTTAAAACTTCATTTTTAATTTAAAAGGATCTAGGTGAAGATCCTTTTTGATAATCTCA
TGACCAAAATCCCTTAACGTGAGTTTTCGTTCCACTGAGCGTCAGACCCCGTAGAAAAGATCAAAGGATC
TTCTTGAGATCCTTTTTTTCTGCGCGTAATCTGCTGCTTGCAAACAAAAAAACCACCGCTACCAGCGGTG
GTTTGTTTGCCGGATCAAGAGCTACCAACTCTTTTTCCGAAGGTAACTGGCTTCAGCAGAGCGCAGATAC
CAAATACTGTTCTTCTAGTGTAGCCGTAGTTAGGCCACCACTTCAAGAACTCTGTAGCACCGCCTACATA
CCTCGCTCTGCTAATCCTGTTACCAGTGGCTGCTGCCAGTGGCGATAAGTCGTGTCTTACCGGGTTGGAC
TCAAGACGATAGTTACCGGATAAGGCGCAGCGGTCGGGCTGAACGGGGGGTTCGTGCACACAGCCCAGCT
TGGAGCGAACGACCTACACCGAACTGAGATACCTACAGCGTGAGCTATGAGAAAGCGCCACGCTTCCCGA
AGGGAGAAAGGCGGACAGGTATCCGGTAAGCGGCAGGGTCGGAACAGGAGAGCGCACGAGGGAGCTTCCA
GGGGGAAACGCCTGGTATCTTTATAGTCCTGTCGGGTTTCGCCACCTCTGACTTGAGCGTCGATTTTTGT
GATGCTCGTCAGGGGGGCGGAGCCTATGGAAAAACGCCAGCAACGCGGCCTTTTTACGGTTCCTGGCCTT
TTGCTGGCCTTTTGCTCACATGT
